>Addgene plasmid #84906 | pAG303-Gal-PA50 | addgene full sequence | sequence record 176375 | Addgene Partial NGS Result
TCGCGCGTTTCGGTGATGACGGTGAAAACCTCTGACACATGCAGCTCCCGGAGACGGTCACAGCTTGTCT
GTAAGCGGATGCCGGGAGCAGACAAGCCCGTCAGGGCGCGTCAGCGGGTGTTGGCGGGTGTCGGGGCTGG
CTTAACTATGCGGCATCAGAGCAGATTGTACTGAGAGTGCACCATAAATTCCCGTTTTAAGAGCTTGGTG
AGCGCTAGGAGTCACTGCCAGGTATCGTTTGAACACGGCATTAGTCAGGGAAGTCATAACACAGTCCTTT
CCCGCAATTTTCTTTTTCTATTACTCTTGGCCTCCTCTAGTACACTCTATATTTTTTTATGCCTCGGTAA
TGATTTTCATTTTTTTTTTTCCACCTAGCGGATGACTCTTTTTTTTTCTTAGCGATTGGCATTATCACAT
AATGAATTATACATTATATAAAGTAATGTGATTTCTTCGAAGAATATACTAAAAAATGAGCAGGCAAGAT
AAACGAAGGCAAAGATGACAGAGCAGAAAGCCCTAGTAAAGCGTATTACAAATGAAACCAAGATTCAGAT
TGCGATCTCTTTAAAGGGTGGTCCCCTAGCGATAGAGCACTCGATCTTCCCAGAAAAAGAGGCAGAAGCA
GTAGCAGAACAGGCCACACAATCGCAAGTGATTAACGTCCACACAGGTATAGGGTTTCTGGACCATATGA
TACATGCTCTGGCCAAGCATTCCGGCTGGTCGCTAATCGTTGAGTGCATTGGTGACTTACACATAGACGA
CCATCACACCACTGAAGACTGCGGGATTGCTCTCGGTCAAGCTTTTAAAGAGGCCCTAGGGGCCGTGCGT
GGAGTAAAAAGGTTTGGATCAGGATTTGCGCCTTTGGATGAGGCACTTTCCAGAGCGGTGGTAGATCTTT
CGAACAGGCCGTACGCAGTTGTCGAACTTGGTTTGCAAAGGGAGAAAGTAGGAGATCTCTCTTGCGAGAT
GATCCCGCATTTTCTTGAAAGCTTTGCAGAGGCTAGCAGAATTACCCTCCACGTTGATTGTCTGCGAGGC
AAGAATGATCATCACCGTAGTGAGAGTGCGTTCAAGGCTCTTGCGGTTGCCATAAGAGAAGCCACCTCGC
CCAATGGTACCAACGATGTTCCCTCCACCAAAGGTGTTCTTATGTAGTGACACCGATTATTTAAAGCTGC
AGCATACGATATATATACATGTGTATATATGTATACCTATGAATGTCAGTAAGTATGTATACGAACAGTA
TGATACTGAAGATGACAAGGTAATGCATCATTCTATACGTGTCATTCTGAACGAGGCGCGCTTTCCTTTT
TTCTTTTTGCTTTTTCTTTTTTTTTCTCTTGAACTCGACGGATCTATGCGGTGTGAAATACCGCACAGAT
GCGTAAGGAGAAAATACCGCATCAGGAAATTGTAAGCGTTAATATTTTGTTAAAATTCGCGTTAAATTTT
TGTTAAATCAGCTCATTTTTTAACCAATAGGCCGAAATCGGCAAAATCCCTTATAAATCAAAAGAATAGA
CCGAGATAGGGT
[37 nt withheld, positions 1553-1589]
AAAGAACGTGGACTCCAACGTCAAAGG
[49 nt withheld, positions 1617-1665]
T
[91 nt withheld, positions 1667-1757]
G
[124 nt withheld, positions 1759-1882]
CCATTCGCCATTCAGGCTGCGCAACTGTTGGGAAGGGCGATCGGTGCGGGCCTCTTCGCTATTACGCCAG
CTGGCGAAAGGGGGATGTGCTGCAAGGCGATTAAGTTGGGTAACGCCAGGGTTTTCCCAGTCACGACGTT
GTAAAACGACGGCCAGTGAATTGTAATACGACTCACTATAGGGCGAATTGGAGCTCTAGTACGGATTAGA
AGCCGCCGAGCGGGTGACAGCCCTCCGAAGGAAGACTCTCCTCCGTGCGTCCTCGTCTTCACCGGTCGCG
TTCCTGAAACGCAGATGTGCCTCGCGCCGCACTGCTCCGAACAATAAAGATTCTACAATACTAGCTTTTA
TGGTTATGAAGAGGAAAAATTGGCAGTAACCTGGCCCCACAAACCTTCAAATGAACGAATCAAATTAACA
ACCATAGGATGATAATGCGATTAGTTTTTTAGCCTTATTTCTGGGGTAATTAATCAGCGAAGCGATGATT
TTTGATCTATTAACAGATATATAAATGCAAAAACTGCATAACCACTTTAACTAATACTTTCAACATTTTC
GGTTTGTATTACTTCTTATTCAAATGTAATAAAAGTATCAACAAAAAATTGTTAATATACCTCTATACTT
TAACGTCAAGGAGAAAAAACCCCGGATTCTAGAACTAGTGGATCCCCCATCACAAGTTTGTACAAAAAAG
CAGGCTTCGAATTCACCATGGCACCTGCTCCAGCACCTGCACCTGCACCTGCACCTGCTCCAGCACCAGC
TCCTGCTCCCGCTCCTGCACCAGCACCAGCTCCAGCTCCTGCTCCTGCTCCTGCTCCTGCACCTGCTCCA
GCACCAGCTCCAGCACCAGCTCCTGCTCCTGCACCAGCACCTGCACCTGCACCTGCTCCAGCACCTGCTC
CTGCTCCTGCACCAGCACCAGCTCCTGCACCTGCTCCTGCTCCTGCTCCTGCACCAGCACCTGCACCTGC
TCCTGCTCCTGCTCCTGCTCCTGCTCCTGCACCTGCTCCAGAGCAGAAACTCATCTCAGAAGAGGATCTG
GCAGCAAATGATATCCTGGATTACAAGGATGACGACGATAAGTAAAGATCTAACCCAGCTTTCTTGTACA
AAGTGGTGATGGGCTGCAGGAATTCGATATCAAGCTTATCGATACCGTCGACCTCGAGTCATGTAATTAG
TTATGTCACGCTTACATTCACGCCCTCCCCCCACATCCGCTCTAACCGAAAAGGAAGGAGTTAGACAACC
TGAAGTCTAGGTCCCTATTTATTTTTTTATAGTTATGTTAGTATTAAGAACGTTATTTATATTTCAAATT
TTTCTTTTTTTTCTGTACAGACGCGTGTACGCATGTAACATTATACTGAAAACCTTGCTTGAGAAGGTTT
TGGGACGCTCGAAGGCTTTAATTTGCGGCCTCGAGGGGGGGCCCGGTACCAGCTTTTGTTCCCTTTAGTG
AGGGTTAATTTCGAGCTTGGCGTAATCATGGTCATAGCTGTTTCCTGTGTGAAATTGTTATCCGCTCACA
ATTCCACACAACATACGAGCCGGAAGCATAAAGTGTAAAGCCTGGGGTGCCTAATGAGTGAGCTAACTCA
CATTAATTGCGTTGCGCTCACTGCCCGCTTTCCAGTCGGGAAACCTGTCGTGCCAGCTGCATTAATGAAT
CGGCCAACGCGCGGGGAGAGGCGGTTTGCGTATTGGGCGCTCTTCCGCTTCCTCGCTCACTGACTCGCTG
CGCTCGGTCGTTCGGCTGCGGCGAGCGGTATCAGCTCACTCAAAGGCGGTAATACGGTTATCCACAGAAT
CAGGGGATAACGCAGGAAAGAACATGTGAGCAAAAGGCCAGCAAAAGGCCAGGAACCGTAAAAAGGCCGC
GTTGCTGGCGTTTTTCCATAGGCTCCGCCCCCCTGACGAGCATCACAAAAATCGACGCTCAAGTCAGAGG
TGGCGAAACCCGACAGGACTATAAAGATACCAGGCGTTTCCCCCTGGAAGCTCCCTCGTGCGCTCTCCTG
TTCCGACCCTGCCGCTTACCGGATACCTGTCCGCCTTTCTCCCTTCGGGAAGCGTGGCGCTTTCTCATAG
CTCACGCTGTAGGTATCTCAGTTCGGTGTAGGTCGTTCGCTCCAAGCTGGGCTGTGTGCACGAACCCCCC
GTTCAGCCCGACCGCTGCGCCTTATCCGGTAACTATCGTCTTGAGTCCAACCCGGTAAGACACGACTTAT
CGCCACTGGCAGCAGCCACTGGTAACAGGATTAGCAGAGCGAGGTATGTAGGCGGTGCTACAGAGTTCTT
GAAGTGGTGGCCTAACTACGGCTACACTAGAAGAACAGTATTTGGTATCTGCGCTCTGCTGAAGCCAGTT
ACCTTCGGAAAAAGAGTTGGTAGCTCTTGATCCGGCAAACAAACCACCGCTGGTAGCGGTGGTTTTTTTG
TTTGCAAGCAGCAGATTACGCGCAGAAAAAAAGGATCTCAAGAAGATCCTTTGATCTTTTCTACGGGGTC
TGACGCTCAGTGGAACGAAAACTCACGTTAAGGGATTTTGGTCATGAGATTATCAAAAAGGATCTTCACC
TAGATCCTTTTAAATTAAAAATGAAGTTTTAAATCAATCTAAAGTATATATGAGTAAACTTGGTCTGACA
GTTACCAATGCTTAATCAGTGAGGCACCTATCTCAGCGATCTGTCTATTTCGTTCATCCATAGTTGCCTG
ACTCCCCGTCGTGTAGATAACTACGATACGGGAGGGCTTACCATCTGGCCCCAGTGCTGCAATGATACCG
CGAGACCCACGCTCACCGGCTCCAGATTTATCAGCAATAAACCAGCCAGCCGGAAGGGCCGAGCGCAGAA
GTGGTCCTGCAACTTTATCCGCCTCCATCCAGTCTATTAATTGTTGCCGGGAAGCTAGAGTAAGTAGTTC
GCCAGTTAATAGTTTGCGCAACGTTGTTGCCATTGCTACAGGCATCGTGGTGTCACGCTCGTCGTTTGGT
ATGGCTTCATTCAGCTCCGGTTCCCAACGATCAAGGCGAGTTACATGATCCCCCATGTTGTGCAAAAAAG
CGGTTAGCTCCTTCGGTCCTCCGATCGTTGTCAGAAGTAAGTTGGCCGCAGTGTTATCACTCATGGTTAT
GGCAGCACTGCATAATTCTCTTACTGTCATGCCATCCGTAAGATGCTTTTCTGTGACTGGTGAGTACTCA
ACCAAGTCATTCTGAGAATAGTGTATGCGGCGACCGAGTTGCTCTTGCCCGGCGTCAATACGGGATAATA
CCGCGCCACATAGCAGAACTTTAAAAGTGCTCATCATTGGAAAACGTTCTTCGGGGCGAAAACTCTCAAG
GATCTTACCGCTGTTGAGATCCAGTTCGATGTAACCCACTCGTGCACCCAACTGATCTTCAGCATCTTTT
ACTTTCACCAGCGTTTCTGGGTGAGCAAAAACAGGAAGGCAAAATGCCGCAAAAAAGGGAATAAGGGCGA
CACGGAAATGTTGAATACTCATACTCTTCCTTTTTCAATATTATTGAAGCATTTATCAGGGTTATTGTCT
CATGAGCGGATACATATTTGAATGTATTTAGAAAAATAAACAAATAGGGGTTCCGCGCACATTTCCCCGA
AAAGTGCCACCTGACGTCTAAGAAACCATTATTATCATGACATTAACCTATAAAAATAGGCGTATCACGA
GGCCCTTTCGTC
Features (pLannotate 1.2.2; 25 found; start..end, strand, type, name):
    137..186     +  misc_feature   bom (fragment): basis of mobility region from pBR322
    187..267     -  CDS            MRM1 (fragment): MRM1_YEAST - Also known as PET56 From Saccharomyces cerevisiae (strain ATCC 204508 / S288c) (Baker's yeast).
    317..504     +  promoter       HIS3 promoter: S. cerevisiae HIS3
    505..1167    +  CDS            HIS3: imidazoleglycerol-phosphate dehydratase, required for histidine biosynthesis; S. cerevisiae HIS3; yeast auxotrophic marker
   1375..1426    +  misc_feature   bom (fragment): basis of mobility region from pBR322
   1454..1882    -  rep_origin     f1 ori (sequence partly withheld): f1 bacteriophage origin of replication; arrow indicates direction of (+) strand synthesis
   1886..2043    -  CDS            lacZα (fragment): LacZα fragment of β-galactosidase; lacZ fragment
   2046..2064    +  promoter       T7 promoter: promoter for bacteriophage T7 RNA polymerase
   2084..2525    +  promoter       GAL1 promoter: S. cerevisiae GAL1; inducible promoter, regulated by Gal4
   2540..2560    +  misc_feature   MCS (fragment): pBluescript multiple cloning site
   2564..2588    +  protein_bind   attB1: mutant version of attB; recombination site for the Gateway® BP reaction BP Clonase™
   2951..2974    +  CDS            3xFLAG (fragment): three tandem FLAG® epitope tags
   2985..3009    -  protein_bind   attB2: mutant version of attB; recombination site for the Gateway® BP reaction BP Clonase™
   3013..3060    +  misc_feature   MCS (fragment): pBluescript multiple cloning site
   3061..3308    +  terminator     CYC1 terminator: S. cerevisiae CYC1; transcription terminator for CYC1
   3311..3332    +  misc_feature   MCS (fragment): pBluescript multiple cloning site
   3344..3362    -  promoter       T3 promoter: promoter for bacteriophage T3 RNA polymerase
   3407..3423    -  protein_bind   lac operator: The lac repressor binds to the lac operator to inhibit transcription in E. coli. This inhibition can be relieved by adding lactose or isopropyl-β-D-thiogalactopyranoside (IPTG). lac repressor encoded by lacI
   3431..3461    -  promoter       lac promoter: promoter for the E. coli lac operon
   3476..3497    -  protein_bind   CAP binding site: CAP binding activates transcription in the presence of cAMP. E. coli catabolite activator protein
   3510..3602    -  CDS            lacI (fragment): lac repressor; lacI; The lac repressor binds to the lac operator to inhibit transcription in E. coli. This inhibition can be relieved by adding lactose or isopropyl-β-D-thiogalactopyranoside (IPTG).
   3785..4373    -  rep_origin     ori: high-copy-number ColE1/pMB1/pBR322/pUC origin of replication
   4544..5404    -  CDS            AmpR: β-lactamase; bla; confers resistance to ampicillin, carbenicillin, and related antibiotics
   5405..5509    -  promoter       AmpR promoter: bla
   5604..35      +  CDS            rop (fragment) (across the origin): Rop protein, which maintains plasmids at low copy number; rop
