[The description below was written by a language model from this plasmid's Addgene catalogue record and pLannotate feature annotations shown in this document.]
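Description:
pAG303-Gal-PA50 is a yeast expression plasmid built on pAG303-Gal-ccdB, a Gateway destination vector from the pRS303-derived Advanced Gateway series. No yeast replication origin (2μ or CEN/ARS) appears in the feature table, which fits an integrating-type vector maintained through its HIS3 auxotrophic marker, expressed from its own promoter. In E. coli the plasmid is propagated through a high-copy ColE1/pUC-type origin and selected with ampicillin via the β-lactamase gene. An f1 origin and remnants of the pBluescript lacZα/lac promoter region are also present.

The payload is PA50, a synthetic 378 bp insert encoding 50 repeats of the proline-alanine dipeptide, one of the dipeptide repeat proteins associated with the C9orf72 repeat expansion linked to ALS and frontotemporal dementia. It was introduced by Gateway recombination, replacing the ccdB counterselection cassette, and sits between attB1 and attB2 sites. Transcription is driven by the galactose-inducible, Gal4-regulated GAL1 promoter and ended by the CYC1 terminator, so expression can be switched on by changing the carbon source. The catalogue lists C-terminal Myc and FLAG tags on the insert. The annotation picks up only a FLAG-related fragment just upstream of attB2 and does not call a Myc tag or the repeat coding region itself. T7 and T3 promoters flank the cassette and serve as sequencing primer sites.

The stated purpose is inducible expression of the PA dipeptide repeat in yeast, as part of work on modifiers of C9orf72 dipeptide repeat toxicity. The sequence record is labelled a partial NGS result, although its 5,604 nt length roughly matches backbone plus insert.
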