Addgene plasmid #84906: pAG303-Gal-PA50
Purpose: induce expression of dipeptide repeat PA in yeast
Depositing lab: Aaron Gitler. Depositing organization: Stanford University. Publication: Modifiers of C9orf72 dipeptide repeat toxicity connect nucleocytoplasmic transport defects to FTD/ALS. Jovicic A, Mertens J, Boeynaems S, Bogaert E, Chai N, Yamada SB, Paul JW 3rd, Sun S, Herdy JR, Bieri G, Kramer NJ, Gage FH, Van Den Bosch L, Robberecht W, Gitler AD. Nat Neurosci. 2015 Sep;18(9):1226-9. doi: 10.1038/nn.4085. PubMed 26308983.
Backbone
  Vector backbone: pAG303-Gal-ccdB
  Backbone manufacturer: Susan Lindquist (Addgene plasmid # 14133)
  Backbone size w/o insert (bp): 5192
  Vector type: Yeast Expression
  Selectable markers: HIS3
Growth in bacteria
  Bacterial resistance: Ampicillin, 100 μg/mL
  Growth temperature: 37°C
  Growth strain: DH5alpha
  Copy number: Unknown
Gene/Insert
  Gene/Insert name: PA50 (alt name: C9orf72 dipeptide)
  Species: Synthetic
  Insert size (bp): 378
  Entrez Gene: C9orf72 (a.k.a. ALSFTD, DENND9, DENNL72, FTDALS, FTDALS1)
  Promoter: GAL1
  Tag / fusion protein: Myc (C terminal on insert); FLAG (C terminal on insert)
  Cloning method: Gateway Cloning
  Sequencing primers: 5′ T7; 3′ T3
Terms and licenses: Academic/Nonprofit Terms; Industry Terms: Not Available to Industry
How to cite: pAG303-Gal-PA50 was a gift from Aaron Gitler (Addgene plasmid # 84906 ; http://n2t.net/addgene:84906 ; RRID:Addgene_84906)
